Addgene plasmid #19154: pRetroSuper shAngptl4 hygro
Depositing lab: Joan Massague. Depositing organization: Memorial Sloan-Kettering Cancer Center. Publication: TGFbeta primes breast tumors for lung metastasis seeding through angiopoietin-like 4. Padua D, Zhang XH, Wang Q, Nadal C, Gerald WL, Gomis RR, Massague J. Cell. 2008 Apr 4. 133(1):66-77. 10.1016/j.cell.2008.01.046 PubMed 18394990.
Backbone
  Vector backbone: pRetroSuper-Hygro
  Backbone size w/o insert (bp): 6400
  Vector type: Mammalian Expression, Retroviral, RNAi
  Selectable markers: Hygromycin
Growth in bacteria
  Bacterial resistance: Ampicillin, 100 μg/mL
  Growth temperature: 37°C
  Growth strain: DH5alpha
  Copy number: High Copy
Gene/Insert
  Gene/Insert name: small hairpin RNA against angiopoietin-like 4 (alt name: ANGPTL4, ANGPTL2, ARP4, FIAF, HFARP, NL2, PGAR, pp1158)
  Species: H. sapiens (human)
  Insert size (bp): 64
  Entrez Gene: ANGPTL4 (a.k.a. ARP4, FIAF, HARP, HFARP, NL2, PGAR, TGQTL, UNQ171, pp1158)
  Cloning method: Restriction Enzyme; 5′ cloning site BglII (not destroyed); 3′ cloning site HindIII (not destroyed)
  Sequencing primers: 5′ pBABE 5'
Resource information
  A portion of this plasmid was derived from a plasmid made by: David Padua
Terms and licenses: Academic/Nonprofit Terms; Industry Terms: Not Available to Industry
Depositor comments: Oligo sequence - 5'- GAGGCAGAGTGGACTATTT -3' (ANGPTL4)
How to cite: pRetroSuper shAngptl4 hygro was a gift from Joan Massague (Addgene plasmid # 19154 ; http://n2t.net/addgene:19154 ; RRID:Addgene_19154)
