[The description below was written by a language model from this plasmid's Addgene catalogue record.]
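Description:
pRetroSuper shAngptl4 hygro is a retroviral RNAi vector built on the pRetroSuper-Hygro backbone (about 6.4 kb without insert) for stable knockdown of human angiopoietin-like 4 (ANGPTL4, also known as ARP4, FIAF, HFARP and PGAR) in mammalian cells. It is propagated in E. coli as a high-copy plasmid under ampicillin selection. Transduced mammalian cells are selected with hygromycin.

The payload is a 64 bp oligonucleotide insert encoding a small hairpin RNA against ANGPTL4, cloned between BglII and HindIII sites, both of which remain intact. The depositor notes a 19-nucleotide target sequence within the human transcript. A hairpin insert of this kind typically carries that target in sense and antisense orientation separated by a loop, so the transcript folds back on itself and is processed by the cellular RNAi machinery into an siRNA that directs degradation of the target mRNA. The record does not state which promoter drives the hairpin. pRetroSuper-family vectors generally use an RNA polymerase III H1 promoter cassette placed within a retroviral backbone, but no feature table is provided to confirm this or the arrangement of the LTRs, packaging signal and hygromycin cassette.

As a retroviral construct, the plasmid is meant to be introduced into a packaging cell line to produce virus that integrates the shRNA and hygromycin cassettes into target cell genomes, giving stable rather than transient silencing. The associated publication concerns TGFβ priming of breast tumours for lung metastasis seeding through angiopoietin-like 4. This suggests the vector was used for ANGPTL4 loss-of-function experiments in human breast cancer cells.
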