>Addgene plasmid #19154 | pRetroSuper shAngptl4 hygro | addgene partial sequence | sequence record 24494 | 19154 WITH PBABE-5'
CTCNGGATTGATCTCTCGAGGTCGACGGGTATCGATAAGCTTTTCCAAAAGAGGCAGAGTGGACTATTTT
NTCTTGAAAAATAGTCCACTCTGCCTCGGGGATCTGTGGTCTCATACAGAACTTATAAGATTCCCAAATC
CAAAGACATTTCACGTTTATGGTGATTTCCCAGAACACATAGCGACATGCAAATATTGCAGGGCGCCACT
CCCCTGTCCCTCACAGCCATCTTCCTGCCAGGGCGCACGCGCGCTGGGTGTTCCCGCCTAGTGACACTGG
GCCCGCGATTCCTTGGAGCGGGTTGATGACGTCNGCGTTCGAATTCTACCGGGTAGGGGAGGCGCTTTTC
CCAAGGCAGTCTGGAGCATGCGCTTTAGCAGCCCCGCTGGGCACTTGGCGCTACACAAGTGGCCTCTGGC
CTCGCACACATTCCACATCCACCGGTAGGCGCCAACCGGCTCCGTTCTTTGGTGGCCCCTTCGCGCCACC
TTCTACTCCTCCCCTAGTCAGGAAGTTCCCCCCCGCCCCGCAGCTCGCGTCGTGCAGGACGTGACAAATG
GAAGTAGCACGTCTCACTAGTCTCGTGCAGATGGACAGCACCGCTGAGCAATGGAAGCGGGTANGCCTTT
GGGGCAGCGGTCAATAGCAGCTTTGCTCCTTCGCTTTCTGGGCTCAGAGGCTGGGAANGGGTGGGTCCGG
GGGCGGGCTCACGGGCGGGCTNAGGGGCGGGGCGGGCGCCCGAAGGTNCCTCCNGANGNCCCGGCATTCT
GCACGCTTNAAANTGCACGTNTGCCGGCGCTGTTCTCCTCTTCCTCATCTCCGGGCNTTTCGANCTGCNG
CCCCAAGNTTGCCAGCTGGGGGGNCCCTCTGNTTAAGGTTGGGNAAGNCCTGCNNATCTGNATCCCGGGN
GGCCATGANATTTGGAAAAANNCTGNACTCNCCCCCAANNTTGNGCNAGAANTTTTTTTTCTGAAAANGT
TTTTAATNCCTA
